Addgene plasmid #14547: pLV.PARP1#4
Depositing lab: Didier Trono. Depositing organization: Swiss Federal Institute of Technology (EPFL). Publication: DNA damage sensors ATM, ATR, DNA-PKcs, and PARP-1 are dispensable for human immunodeficiency virus type 1 integration. Ariumi Y, Turelli P, Masutani M, Trono D. J Virol. 2005 Mar . 79(5):2973-8. 10.1128/JVI.79.5.2973-2978.2005 PubMed 15709017.
Backbone
  Vector backbone: pRDI292
  Vector type: Mammalian Expression, Lentiviral, RNAi
  Selectable markers: Puromycin
Growth in bacteria
  Bacterial resistance: Ampicillin, 100 μg/mL
  Growth temperature: 37°C
  Growth strain: Stbl3
  Copy number: High Copy
Gene/Insert
  Gene/Insert name: PARP1 shRNA (alt name: PARP1)
  Species: H. sapiens (human)
  Insert size (bp): 60
  Entrez Gene: PARP1 (a.k.a. ADPRT, ADPRT 1, ADPRT1, ARTD1, PARP, PARP-1, PARS, PPOL, Poly-PARP, pADPRT-1)
  Cloning method: Restriction Enzyme; 5′ cloning site BamHI (not destroyed); 3′ cloning site SalI (not destroyed)
  Sequencing primers: 5′ H1
Terms and licenses: Academic/Nonprofit Terms; Industry Terms: Not Available to Industry
Depositor comments: Sense oligo sequence used for cloning: PARP-1 #4, 5'-GATCCCCGCG CTTCTGCACC AACTCATTCA AGAGATGAGT TGGTGCAGAA GCGCTTTTTG GAAA-3'.
How to cite: pLV.PARP1#4 was a gift from Didier Trono (Addgene plasmid # 14547 ; http://n2t.net/addgene:14547 ; RRID:Addgene_14547)
