[The description below was written by a language model from this plasmid's Addgene catalogue record.]
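Description:
pLV.PARP1#4 is a lentiviral RNAi vector built on the pRDI292 backbone and designed to knock down human PARP1 (poly(ADP-ribose) polymerase 1) in mammalian cells. It is propagated in bacteria as a high-copy plasmid under ampicillin selection. The recommended host is a recombination-deficient strain of the kind generally used to keep the repeated LTR sequences of lentiviral plasmids stable. For mammalian cells the vector carries a puromycin resistance marker, so transduced populations that have stably integrated the provirus can be selected.

The payload is a short hairpin cassette of about 60 bp, made from annealed oligonucleotides and placed between BamHI and SalI sites, both of which are retained. The "#4" in the name marks it as one of several numbered PARP1 target sequences. The record does not explicitly name the promoter driving the hairpin, but the listed sequencing primer is an H1 primer, which suggests the shRNA lies downstream of the RNA polymerase III H1 promoter, a common arrangement for such cassettes. The hairpin transcript would be processed by the cellular RNAi machinery into an siRNA directed against PARP1 mRNA. No feature table is provided, so the LTRs, packaging signal and the promoter driving puromycin resistance cannot be described in detail.

The construct was deposited in connection with a study asking whether the DNA damage sensors ATM, ATR, DNA-PKcs and PARP-1 are needed for HIV-1 integration. Its typical use is stable depletion of PARP1 in human cells for loss-of-function experiments.
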