>Addgene plasmid #14547 | pLV.PARP1#4 | addgene partial sequence | sequence record 21162 | 14547 with H1
TTGGGATCTTATAAGTTCTGTATGAGANCACAGATCCCCGCGCTTCTGCACCAACTCATTCAAGAGATGA
GTTGGTGCAGAAGCGCTTTTTGGAAAAGCTTATCGATACCGTCGACCCTGTGGAATGTGTGTCAGTTAGG
GTGTGGAAAGTCCCCAGGCTCCCCAGCAGGCAGAAGTATGCAAAGCATGCATCTCAATTAGTCAGCAACC
AGGTGTGGAAAGTCCCCAGGCTCCCCAGCAGGCAGAAGTATGCAAAGCATGCATCTCAATTAGTCAGCAA
CCATAGTCCCGCCCCTAACTCCGCCCATCCCGCCCCTAACTCCGCCCAGTTCCGCCCATTCTCCGCCCCA
TGGCTGACTAATTTTTTTTATTTATGCAGAGGCCGAGGCCGCCTCGGCCTCTGAGCTATTCCAGAAGTAG
TGAGGAGGCTTTTTTGGAGGCCTANGCTTTTGCAAAAAGCTT
